Addgene plasmid #51056: pRS316-RGR-GFP
Purpose: Express self-cleaving-ribozyme-flanked sgRNA cassette (RGR) targeting GFP for CRISPR systems in yeast driven by ADH1 promoter. RGR has a HH ribozyme at its 5', and an HDV ribozyme at its 3'.
Depositing lab: Yunde Zhao. Depositing organization: University of California, San Diego (UCSD). Publication: Self-processing of ribozyme-flanked RNAs into guide RNAs in vitro and in vivo for CRISPR-mediated genome editing. Gao Y, Zhao Y. J Integr Plant Biol. 2013 Dec 30. doi: 10.1111/jipb.12152. PubMed 24373158.
Backbone
  Vector backbone: pRS316
  Backbone size w/o insert (bp): 4887
  Total vector size (bp): 5854
  Modifications to backbone: Yeast ADH1 promoter and ADH1 terminator were cloned in between the BamHI and EcoRI site, and RGR-GFP gene was inserted inbetween the ADH1 promoter and terminator.
  Vector type: Bacterial Expression, Yeast Expression, CRISPR
  Selectable markers: URA3
Growth in bacteria
  Bacterial resistance: Ampicillin, 100 μg/mL
  Growth temperature: 37°C
  Growth strain: DH10B
  Copy number: High Copy
Gene/Insert
  Gene/Insert name: RGR-GFP
  Species: Synthetic
  Insert size (bp): 211
  Promoter: Yeast ADH1 promoter
  Cloning method: Ligation Independent Cloning
  Sequencing primers: 5′ CCTCGTCATTGTTCTCGTTCC; 3′ ACGTATCTACCAACGATTTGACC
Terms and licenses: Academic/Nonprofit Terms; Industry Terms: Not Available to Industry
How to cite: pRS316-RGR-GFP was a gift from Yunde Zhao (Addgene plasmid # 51056 ; http://n2t.net/addgene:51056 ; RRID:Addgene_51056)
