[The description below was written by a language model from this plasmid's Addgene catalogue record and pLannotate feature annotations shown in this document.]
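Description:
pRS316-RGR-GFP is a 5,854 bp yeast–E. coli shuttle plasmid built on the pRS316 backbone and used to produce a CRISPR guide RNA in Saccharomyces cerevisiae. In bacteria it replicates from a high-copy ColE1/pUC-type origin and is selected with ampicillin through the β-lactamase gene. In yeast it is maintained as a centromeric plasmid through the CEN6/ARS element and selected by uracil prototrophy through URA3, a marker that can also be counterselected with 5-fluoroorotic acid. Remnants of the pBluescript-derived cloning region remain, including an f1 origin, flanking T7 and T3 promoters, and lac promoter/operator and lacZα fragments. The short rop, lacI and bom hits in the automated annotation are only fragmentary matches.

The payload lies between the backbone's BamHI and EcoRI sites, where the yeast ADH1 promoter and ADH1 terminator were introduced and a 211 bp synthetic RGR-GFP cassette was inserted between them. RGR stands for ribozyme–guide RNA–ribozyme: a hammerhead ribozyme sits at the 5′ end, followed by a GFP-targeting guide joined to the Streptococcus pyogenes Cas9 sgRNA scaffold, with an HDV ribozyme at the 3′ end. The feature table detects part of the hammerhead and the scaffold but does not annotate the HDV ribozyme, which is described only in the catalogue entry. Because ADH1 is an RNA polymerase II promoter, the primary transcript carries extra sequence at both ends. Self-cleavage by the two ribozymes trims it to a guide RNA with defined ends, removing the need for a Pol III promoter. The plasmid encodes no Cas9, so the nuclease must be supplied separately. It serves to demonstrate or apply ribozyme-processed guide expression against GFP sequences in yeast.
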