Features (pLannotate 1.2.2; 25 found; start..end, strand, type, name):
    137..184     +  misc_feature   bom (fragment): basis of mobility region from pBR322
    195..410     +  promoter       URA3 promoter: S. cerevisiae URA3
    411..1214    +  CDS            URA3: orotidine-5'-phosphate decarboxylase, required for uracil biosynthesis; S. cerevisiae URA3; yeast auxotrophic marker, counterselectable with 5-fluoroorotic acid (5-FOA)
   1293..1342    +  misc_feature   bom (fragment): basis of mobility region from pBR322
   1343..1798    -  rep_origin     f1 ori (sequence partly withheld): f1 bacteriophage origin of replication; arrow indicates direction of (+) strand synthesis
   1806..1963    -  CDS            lacZα (fragment): LacZα fragment of β-galactosidase; lacZ fragment
   1966..1984    +  promoter       T7 promoter: promoter for bacteriophage T7 RNA polymerase
   1993..2030    +  misc_feature   MCS (fragment): pBluescript multiple cloning site
   2043..2083    -  CDS            rop (fragment): Rop protein, which maintains plasmids at low copy number; rop
   2083..2479    +  promoter       ADH1 promoter: S. cerevisiae ADH1; promoter for alcohol dehydrogenase 1
   2486..2509    +  misc_RNA       sTRSV HHRz (fragment): hammerhead ribozyme from the tobacco ringspot virus satellite RNA (Khvorova et al., 2003)
   2543..2618    +  misc_RNA       gRNA scaffold: guide RNA scaffold for the Streptococcus pyogenes CRISPR/Cas9 system
   2692..2823    +  CDS            ADH1 (fragment): ADH1_YEAST - Also known as ADC1. Experimental evidence at protein level: Swiss-Prot protein existence level 1. This isozyme preferentially catalyzes the conversion of primary unbranched alcohols to their corresponding aldehydes. Also shows activity toward secondary alcohols. From Saccharomyces cerevisiae (strain ATCC 204508 / S288c) (Baker's yeast).
   2827..3014    +  terminator     ADH1 terminator: S. cerevisiae ADH1; transcription terminator for the S. cerevisiae alcohol dehydrogenase 1 (ADH1) gene
   3019..3067    +  misc_feature   MCS (fragment): pBluescript multiple cloning site
   3080..3098    -  promoter       T3 promoter: promoter for bacteriophage T3 RNA polymerase
   3143..3159    -  protein_bind   lac operator: The lac repressor binds to the lac operator to inhibit transcription in E. coli. This inhibition can be relieved by adding lactose or isopropyl-β-D-thiogalactopyranoside (IPTG). lac repressor encoded by lacI
   3167..3197    -  promoter       lac promoter: promoter for the E. coli lac operon
   3212..3233    -  protein_bind   CAP binding site: CAP binding activates transcription in the presence of cAMP. E. coli catabolite activator protein
   3246..3338    -  CDS            lacI (fragment): lac repressor; lacI; The lac repressor binds to the lac operator to inhibit transcription in E. coli. This inhibition can be relieved by adding lactose or isopropyl-β-D-thiogalactopyranoside (IPTG).
   3521..4109    -  rep_origin     ori: high-copy-number ColE1/pMB1/pBR322/pUC origin of replication
   4280..5140    -  CDS            AmpR: β-lactamase; bla; confers resistance to ampicillin, carbenicillin, and related antibiotics
   5141..5245    -  promoter       AmpR promoter: bla
   5282..5785    +  misc_feature   CEN/ARS: S. cerevisiae CEN6 centromere fused to an autonomously replicating sequence
   5854..35      +  CDS            rop (fragment) (across the origin): Rop protein, which maintains plasmids at low copy number; rop
>Addgene plasmid #51056 | pRS316-RGR-GFP | depositor full sequence | sequence record 77326 | pRS316-RGR-GFP sequence 5854 bps
TCGCGCGTTTCGGTGATGACGGTGAAAACCTCTGACACATGCAGCTCCCGGAGACGGTCACAGCTTGTCT
GTAAGCGGATGCCGGGAGCAGACAAGCCCGTCAGGGCGCGTCAGCGGGTGTTGGCGGGTGTCGGGGCTGG
CTTAACTATGCGGCATCAGAGCAGATTGTACTGAGAGTGCACCACGCTTTTCAATTCAATTCATCATTTT
TTTTTTATTCTTTTTTTTGATTTCGGTTTCTTTGAAATTTTTTTGATTCGGTAATCTCCGAACAGAAGGA
AGAACGAAGGAAGGAGCACAGACTTAGATTGGTATATATACGCATATGTAGTGTTGAAGAAACATGAAAT
TGCCCAGTATTCTTAACCCAACTGCACAGAACAAAAACCTGCAGGAAACGAAGATAAATCATGTCGAAAG
CTACATATAAGGAACGTGCTGCTACTCATCCTAGTCCTGTTGCTGCCAAGCTATTTAATATCATGCACGA
AAAGCAAACAAACTTGTGTGCTTCATTGGATGTTCGTACCACCAAGGAATTACTGGAGTTAGTTGAAGCA
TTAGGTCCCAAAATTTGTTTACTAAAAACACATGTGGATATCTTGACTGATTTTTCCATGGAGGGCACAG
TTAAGCCGCTAAAGGCATTATCCGCCAAGTACAATTTTTTACTCTTCGAAGACAGAAAATTTGCTGACAT
TGGTAATACAGTCAAATTGCAGTACTCTGCGGGTGTATACAGAATAGCAGAATGGGCAGACATTACGAAT
GCACACGGTGTGGTGGGCCCAGGTATTGTTAGCGGTTTGAAGCAGGCGGCAGAAGAAGTAACAAAGGAAC
CTAGAGGCCTTTTGATGTTAGCAGAATTGTCATGCAAGGGCTCCCTATCTACTGGAGAATATACTAAGGG
TACTGTTGACATTGCGAAGAGCGACAAAGATTTTGTTATCGGCTTTATTGCTCAAAGAGACATGGGTGGA
AGAGATGAAGGTTACGATTGGTTGATTATGACACCCGGTGTGGGTTTAGATGACAAGGGAGACGCATTGG
GTCAACAGTATAGAACCGTGGATGATGTGGTCTCTACAGGATCTGACATTATTATTGTTGGAAGAGGACT
ATTTGCAAAGGGAAGGGATGCTAAGGTAGAGGGTGAACGTTACAGAAAAGCAGGCTGGGAAGCATATTTG
AGAAGATGCGGCCAGCAAAACTAAAAAACTGTATTATAAGTAAATGCATGTATACTAAACTCACAAATTA
GAGCTTCAATTTAATTATATCAGTTATTACCCTGCGGTGTGAAATACCGCACAGATGCGTAAGGAGAAAA
TACCGCATCAGGAAATTGTAAACGTTAATATTTTGTTAAAATTCGCGTTAAATTTTTGTTAAATCAGCTC
ATTTTTTAACCAATAGGCCGAAATCGGCAAAATCCCTTATAAATCAAAAGAATAGACCGAGATAGGGT
[37 nt withheld, positions 1469-1505]
AAAGAACGTGGACTCCAACGTCAAAGG
[49 nt withheld, positions 1533-1581]
T
[91 nt withheld, positions 1583-1673]
G
[124 nt withheld, positions 1675-1798]
CGCGCCATTCGCCATTCAGGCTGCGCAACTGTTGGGAAGGGCGATCGGTGCGGGCCTCTTCGCTATTACG
CCAGCTGGCGAAGGGGGGATGTGCTGCAAGGCGATTAAGTTGGGTAACGCCAGGGTTTTCCCAGTCACGA
CGTTGTAAAACGACGGCCAGTGAATTGTAATACGACTCACTATAGGGCGAATTGGAGCTCCACCGCGGTG
GCGGCCGCTCTAGAACTAGTGGGAGCTGCATGTGTCAGAGGTTTTCACCGTCATCACCGAAACGCGCGAG
GCAGCAACTTCTTTTCTTTTTTTTTCTTTTCTCTCTCCCCCGTTGTTGTCTCACCATATCCGCAATGACA
AAAAAATGATGGAAGACACTAAAGGAAAAAATTAACGACAAAGACAGCACCAACAGATGTCGTTGTTCCA
GAGCTGATGAGGGGTATCTCGAAGCACACGAAACTTTTTCCTTCCTTCATTCACGCACACTACTCTCTAA
TGAGCAACGGTATACGGCCTTCCTTCCAGTTACTTGAATTTGAAATAAAAAAAAGTTTGCTGTCTTGCTA
TCAAGTATAAATAGACCTGCAATTATTAATCTTTTGTTTCCTCGTCATTGTTCTCGTTCCCTTTCTTCCT
TGTTTCTTTTTCTGCACAATATTTCAAGCTATACCAAGCATACAATCAACTAGCACGCTGATGAGTCCGT
GAGGACGAAACGAGTAAGCTCGTCCGTGCTGAAGTCAAGTTTGAGTTTTAGAGCTAGAAATAGCAAGTTA
AAATAAGGCTAGTCCGTTATCAACTTGAAAAAGTGGCACCGAGTCGGTGCTTTTGGCCGGCATGGTCCCA
GCCTCCTCGCTGGCGCCGGCTGGGCAACATGCTTCGGCATGGCGAATGGGACAGCTTTGGACTTCTTCGC
CAGAGGTTTGGTCAAGTCTCCAATCAAGGTTGTCGGCTTGTCTACCTTGCCAGAAATTTACGAAAAGATG
GAAAAGGGTCAAATCGTTGGTAGATACGTTGTTGACACTTCTAAATAAGCGAATTTCTTATGATTTATGA
TTTTTATTATTAAATAAGTTATAAAAAAAATAAGTGTATACAAATTTTAAAGTGACTCTTAGGTTTTAAA
ACGAAAATTCTTGTTCTTGAGTAACTCTTTCCTGTAGGTCAGGTTGCTTTCTCAGGTATAGCATGAGGTC
GCTCTTATTGACCACACCTCTACCGGCATGCGATATCAAGCTTATCGATACCGTCGACCTCGAGGGGGGG
CCCGGTACCCAGCTTTTGTTCCCTTTAGTGAGGGTTAATTCCGAGCTTGGCGTAATCATGGTCATAGCTG
TTTCCTGTGTGAAATTGTTATCCGCTCACAATTCCACACAACATAGGAGCCGGAAGCATAAAGTGTAAAG
CCTGGGGTGCCTAATGAGTGAGGTAACTCACATTAATTGCGTTGCGCTCACTGCCCGCTTTCCAGTCGGG
AAACCTGTCGTGCCAGCTGCATTAATGAATCGGCCAACGCGCGGGGAGAGGCGGTTTGCGTATTGGGCGC
TCTTCCGCTTCCTCGCTCACTGACTCGCTGCGCTCGGTCGTTCGGCTGCGGCGAGCGGTATCAGCTCACT
CAAAGGCGGTAATACGGTTATCCACAGAATCAGGGGATAACGCAGGAAAGAACATGTGAGCAAAAGGCCA
GCAAAAGGCCAGGAACCGTAAAAAGGCCGCGTTGCTGGCGTTTTTCCATAGGCTCGGCCCCCCTGACGAG
CATCACAAAAATCGACGCTCAAGTCAGAGGTGGCGAAACCCGACAGGACTATAAAGATACCAGGCGTTCC
CCCCTGGAAGCTCCCTCGTGCGCTCTCCTGTTCCGACCCTGCCGCTTACCGGATACCTGTCCGCCTTTCT
CCCTTCGGGAAGCGTGGCGCTTTCTCAATGCTCACGCTGTAGGTATCTCAGTTCGGTGTAGGTCGTTCGC
TCCAAGCTGGGCTGTGTGCACGAACCCCCCGTTCAGCCCGACCGCTGCGCCTTATCCGGTAACTATCGTC
TTGAGTCCAACCCGGTAAGACACGACTTATCGCCACTGGCAGCAGCCACTGGTAACAGGATTAGCAGAGC
GAGGTATGTAGGCGGTGCTACAGAGTTCTTGAAGTGGTGGCCTAACTACGGCTACACTAGAAGGACAGTA
TTTGGTATCTGCGCTCTGCTGAAGCCAGTTACCTTCGGAAAAAGAGTTGGTAGCTCTTGATCCGGCAAAC
AAACCACCGCTGGTAGCGGTGGTTTTTTTGTTTGCAAGCAGCAGATTACGCGCAGAAAAAAAGGATCTCA
AGAAGATCCTTTGATCTTTTCTACGGGGTCTGACGCTCAGTGGAACGAAAACTCACGTTAAGGGATTTTG
GTCATGAGATTATCAAAAAGGATCTTCACCTAGATCCTTTTAAATTAAAAATGAAGTTTTAAATCAATCT
AAAGTATATATGAGTAAACTTGGTCTGACAGTTACCAATGCTTAATCAGTGAGGCACCTATCTCAGCGAT
CTGTCTATTTCGTTCATCCATAGTTGCCTGACTGCCCGTCGTGTAGATAACTACGATACGGGAGGGCTTA
CCATCTGGCCCCAGTGCTGCAATGATACCGCGAGACCCACGCTCACCGGCTCCAGATTTATCAGCAATAA
ACCAGCCAGCCGGAAGGGCCGAGCGCAGAAGTGGTCCTGCAACTTTATCCGCCTCCATCCAGTCTATTAA
TTGTTGCCGGGAAGCTAGAGTAAGTAGTTCGCCAGTTAATAGTTTGCGCAACGTTGTTGCCATTGCTACA
GGCATCGTGGTGTCACGCTCGTCGTTTGGTATGGCTTCATTCAGCTCCGGTTCCCAACGATCAAGGCGAG
TTACATGATCCCCCATGTTGTGAAAAAAAGCGGTTAGCTCCTTCGGTCCTCCGATCGTTGTCAGAAGTAA
GTTGGCCGCAGTGTTATCACTCATGGTTATGGCAGCACTGCATAATTCTCTTACTGTCATGCCATCCGTA
AGATGCTTTTCTGTGACTGGTGAGTACTCAACCAAGTCATTCTGAGAATAGTGTATGCGGCGACCGAGTT
GCTCTTGCCCGGCGTCAATACGGGATAATACCGCGCCACATAGCAGAACTTTAAAAGTGCTCATCATTGG
AAAACGTTCTTCGGGGCGAAAACTCTCAAGGATCTTACCGCTGTTGAGATCCAGTTCGATGTAACCCACT
CGTGCACCCAACTGATCTTCAGCATCTTTTACTTTCACCAGCGTTTCTGGGTGAGCAAAAACAGGAAGGC
AAAATGCCGCAAAAAAGGGAATAAGGGCGACACGGAAATGTTGAATACTCATACTCTTCCTTTTTCAATA
TTATTGAAGCATTTATCAGGGTTATTGTCTCATGAGCGGATACATATTTGAATGTATTTAGAAAAATAAA
CAAATAGGGGTTCCGCGCACATTTCCCCGAAAAGTGCCACCTGGGTCCTTTTCATCACGTGCTATAAAAA
TAATTATAATTTAAATTTTTTAATATAAATATATAAATTAAAAATAGAAAGTAAAAAAAGAAATTAAAGA
AAAAATAGTTTTTGTTTTCCGAAGATGTAAAAGACTCTAGGGGGATCGCCAACAAATACTACCTTTTATC
TTGCTCTTCCTGCTCTCAGGTATTAATGCCGAATTGTTTCATCTTGTCTGTGTAGAAGACCACACACGAA
AATCCTGTGATTTTACATTTTACTTATCGTTAATCGAATGTATATCTATTTAATCTGCTTTTCTTGTCTA
ATAAATATATATGTAAAGTACGCTTTTTGTTGAAATTTTTTAAACCTTTGTTTATTTTTTTTTCTTCATT
CCGTAACTCTTCTACCTTCTTTATTTACTTTCTAAAATCCAAATACAAAACATAAAAATAAATAAACACA
GAGTAAATTCCCAAATTATTCCATCATTAAAAGATACGAGGCGCGTGTAAGTTACAGGCAAGCGATCCGT
CCTAAGAAACCATTATTATCATGACATTAACCTATAAAAATAGGCGTATCACGAGGCCCTTTCGTC
