>Addgene plasmid #51056 | pRS316-RGR-GFP | addgene partial sequence | sequence record 79284 | M13pUC-Fwd 5'-CCCAGTCACGACGTTGTAAAACG-3'
TACGACTCACTATAGGGCGAATTGGAGCTCCACCGCGGTGGCGGCCGCTCTAGAACTAGTGGGAGCTGCA
TGTGTCAGAGGTTTTCACCGTCATCACCGAAACGCGCGAGGCAGCAACTTCTTTTCTTTTTTTTTCTTTT
CTCTCTCCCCCGTTGTTGTCTCACCATATCCGCAATGACAAAAAAATGATGGAAGACACTAAAGGAAAAA
ATTAACGACAAAGACAGCACCAACAGATGTCGTTGTTCCAGAGCTGATGAGGGGTATCTCGAAGCACACG
AAACTTTTTCCTTCCTTCATTCACGCACACTACTCTCTAATGAGCAACGGTATACGGCCTTCCTTCCAGT
TACTTGAATTTGAAATAAAAAAAAGTTTGCTGTCTTGCTATCAAGTATAAATAGACCTGCAATTATTAAT
CTTTTGTTTCCTCGTCATTGTTCTCGTTCCCTTTCTTCCTTGTTTCTTTTTCTGCACAATATTTCAAGCT
ATACCAAGCATACAATCAACTAGCACGCTGATGAGTCCGTGAGGACGAAACGAGTAAGCTCGTCCGTGCT
GAAGTCAAGTTTGAGTTTTAGAGCTAGAAATAGCAAGTTAAAATAAGGCTAGTCCGTTATCAACTTGAAA
AAGTGGCACCGAGTCGGTGCTTTTGGCCGGCATGGTCCCAGCCTCCTCGCTGGCGCCGGCTGGGCAACAT
GCTTCGGCATGGCGAATGGGACAGCTTTGGACTTCTTCGCCAGAGGTTTGGTCAAGTCTCCAATCAAGGT
TGTCGGCTTGTCTACCTTGCCAGAAATTTACGAAAAGATGGAAAAGGGTCAAATCGTTGGTAGATACGTT
GTTGACACTTCTAAATAAGCGAATTTCTTATGATTTATGATTTTTATTATTAAATAAGTTATAAAAAAAA
TAAGTGTATACAAATTTTAAAGTGACTCTTAGGTTTTAAAACGAAAATTCTT
